LOCUS       Exported 3798 bp ds-DNA circular SYN 12-MAY-2021
DEFINITION  Gateway Donor vector containing DARC, used as an over expression
            control for gene expression analysis. Part of the Target Accelerator
            Plasmid Collection..
ACCESSION   .
VERSION     .
KEYWORDS    pDONR223_DARC_WT_V5
SOURCE      synthetic DNA construct
  ORGANISM  synthetic DNA construct
REFERENCE   1 (bases 1 to 3798)
  AUTHORS   Berger AH, Brooks AN, Wu X, Shrestha Y, Chouinard C, Piccioni F,
            Bagul M, Kamburov A, Imielinski M, Hogstrom L, Zhu C, Yang X, Pantel
            S, Sakai R, Watson J, Kaplan N, Campbell JD, Singh S, Root DE,
            Narayan R, Natoli T, Lahr DL, Tirosh I, Tamayo P, Getz G, Wong B,
            Doench J, Subramanian A, Golub TR, Meyerson M, Boehm JS
  TITLE     High-throughput Phenotyping of Lung Cancer Somatic Mutations.
  JOURNAL   Cancer Cell. 2016 Aug 8;30(2):214-28. doi:
            10.1016/j.ccell.2016.06.022. Epub 2016 Jul 28.
  PUBMED    27478040
REFERENCE   2 (bases 1 to 3798)
  AUTHORS   .
  TITLE     Direct Submission
  JOURNAL   Exported May 12, 2021 from SnapGene Server 1.1.58
            http://www.snapgene.com
FEATURES             Location/Qualifiers
     source          1..3798
                     /organism="synthetic DNA construct"
                     /mol_type="other DNA"
     primer_bind     705..721
                     /label=M13 rev
                     /note="common sequencing primer, one of multiple similar
                     variants"
     primer_bind     705..721
                     /label=M13 Reverse
                     /note="In lacZ gene. Also called M13-rev"
     primer_bind     726..745
                     /label=T7
                     /note="T7 promoter, forward primer"
     promoter        726..744
                     /label=T7 promoter
                     /note="promoter for bacteriophage T7 RNA polymerase"
     protein_bind    762..861
                     /gene="mutant version of attL"
                     /label=attL2
                     /bound_moiety="LR Clonase(TM)"
                     /note="recombination site for the Gateway(R) LR reaction"
     protein_bind    complement(1870..1969)
                     /gene="mutant version of attL"
                     /label=attL1
                     /bound_moiety="LR Clonase(TM)"
                     /note="recombination site for the Gateway(R) LR reaction"
     primer_bind     complement(1985..2002)
                     /label=M13 Forward
                     /note="In lacZ gene. Also called M13-F20 or M13 (-21)
                     Forward"
     primer_bind     complement(1985..2001)
                     /label=M13 fwd
                     /note="common sequencing primer, one of multiple similar
                     variants"
     primer_bind     complement(1994..2016)
                     /label=M13/pUC Forward
                     /note="In lacZ gene"
     terminator      2065..2151
                     /gene="Escherichia coli rrnB"
                     /label=rrnB T1 terminator
                     /note="transcription terminator T1 from the E. coli rrnB
                     gene"
     terminator      2243..2270
                     /label=rrnB T2 terminator
                     /note="transcription terminator T2 from the E. coli rrnB
                     gene"
     primer_bind     complement(2429..2446)
                     /label=L4440
                     /note="L4440 vector, forward primer"
     rep_origin      complement(2600..3188)
                     /direction=LEFT
                     /label=ori
                     /note="high-copy-number ColE1/pMB1/pBR322/pUC origin of
                     replication"
     primer_bind     complement(2680..2699)
                     /label=pBR322ori-F
                     /note="pBR322 origin, forward primer"
     CDS             complement(3281..274)
                     /codon_start=1
                     /gene="aadA"
                     /product="aminoglycoside adenylyltransferase (Murphy,
                     1985)"
                     /label=SmR
                     /note="confers resistance to spectinomycin and
                     streptomycin"
                     /translation="MREAVIAEVSTQLSEVVGVIERHLEPTLLAVHLYGSAVDGGLKPH
                     SDIDLLVTVTVRLDETTRRALINDLLETSASPGESEILRAVEVTIVVHDDIIPWRYPAK
                     RELQFGEWQRNDILAGIFEPATIDIDLAILLTKAREHSVALVGPAAEELFDPVPEQDLF
                     EALNETLTLWNSPPDWAGDERNVVLTLSRIWYSAVTGKIAPKDVAADWAMERLPAQYQP
                     VILEARQAYLGQEEDRLASRADQLEEFVHYVKGEITKVVGK"
ORIGIN
        1 caacaatggt gacttctaca gcgcggagaa tctcgctctc tccaggggaa gccgaagttt
       61 ccaaaaggtc gttgatcaaa gctcgccgcg ttgtttcatc aagccttacg gtcaccgtaa
      121 ccagcaaatc aatatcactg tgtggcttca ggccgccatc cactgcggag ccgtacaaat
      181 gtacggccag caacgtcggt tcgagatggc gctcgatgac gccaactacc tctgatagtt
      241 gagtcgatac ttcggcgatc accgcttccc tcataatgtt taactttgtt ttagggcgac
      301 tgccctgctg cgtaacatcg ttgctgctcc ataacatcaa acatcgaccc acggcgtaac
      361 gcgcttgctg cttggatgcc cgaggcatag actgtacccc aaaaaaacag tcataacaag
      421 ccatgaaaac cgccactgcg ccgttaccac cgctgcgttc ggtcaaggtt ctggaccagt
      481 tgcgtgagcg catacgctac ttgcattaca gcttacgaac cgaacaggct tatgtccact
      541 gggttcgtgc cttcatccgt ttccacggtg tgcgtcaccc ggcaaccttg ggtagcagcg
      601 aagtcgaggc atttctgtcc tggctggtct agaggaggca tgatgatata tttttatctt
      661 gtgcaatgta acatcagaga ttttgagaca cgggccagag ctgccaggaa acagctatga
      721 ccatgtaata cgactcacta taggggatat cagctggatg gcaaataatg attttatttt
      781 gactgatagt gacctgttcg ttgcaacaaa ttgataagca atgctttctt ataatgccaa
      841 ctttgtacaa gaaagttggg taggatttgc ttccaagggt gtccagatga gaaaaccatc
      901 cttcagggag gggcagagag ggcaagaggg tgcgggtggc ctggtggcag aatagggcga
      961 ggagcagggg cgtagccaca cagtgcaaaa ttgccagggc ttctgccagg ttcagcagca
     1021 ggtccagagc ctgctgggcc agacatgttg acaacagcaa cagcttggac ctcaccagga
     1081 aatccagtcc tagaaccacc ccatgaggcc accagaaaat aaaccaggcc cacaggatgt
     1141 tcatccaggg gcctggcccc atacccaatg ccttcttcag ccccttggct ccaaacaaac
     1201 ccaatggcaa caagacaaag atggcaagac aggctacagt gtgtgtggcc tgcaaagcct
     1261 tcagctccgt gctgtatatc agggtgcaga gtccaccaga agcaccactg gccagggtga
     1321 caggcagtgt cagtagggca gccactcccc aaattcccac agtgagcccc agggtgaggc
     1381 ctgggacctg gcctgcaccc agtctgtggc ccagggaggc atggcaccct agcagcaaag
     1441 cctgggcaaa ggctgagcca taccagacac agtagcccag gctacacagg gcagagctgc
     1501 gagtgctacc tagccctggg gccaagacgg gcaccacaat gctgaagagg gcactgccca
     1561 cagccagctg tgccaggaca ggccagccag ggcagagctg ccagcggaag agaggtctga
     1621 aaagcatgaa gaggacagtg ctgctagcta ggatacccag gacactggtg aggatgaaga
     1681 agggcagtgc agagtcatcc agcaggttac aggagtggca gggggcagct gcttccaggt
     1741 tggcaccata gtctccatct gggaaggaat cattcacacc ataggaagaa ttccatacat
     1801 cttcgaagtc cagctgactt gagttctcag ttgaggggga gagctccgcc ctgtgcagac
     1861 agttccccat gccaactttt ttgtacaaag ttggcattat aaaaaagcat tgctcatcaa
     1921 tttgttgcaa cgaacaggtc actatcagtc aaaataaaat cattatttgg ggcccgagct
     1981 taagactggc cgtcgtttta caacgtcgtg actgggaaaa catccatgct agcgttaacg
     2041 cgagagtagg gaactgccag gcatcaaata aaacgaaagg ctcagtcgga agactgggcc
     2101 tttcgtttta tctgttgttt gtcggtgaac gctctcctga gtaggacaaa tccgccggga
     2161 gcggatttga acgttgtgaa gcaacggccc ggagggtggc gggcaggacg cccgccataa
     2221 actgccaggc atcaaactaa gcagaaggcc atcctgacgg atggcctttt tgcgtttcta
     2281 caaactcttc ctggctagcg gtacgcgtat taattgcgtt gcgctcactg cccgctttcc
     2341 agtcgggaaa cctgtcgtgc cagctgcatt aatgaatcgg ccaacgcgcg gggagaggcg
     2401 gtttgcgtat tgggcgctct tccgcttcct cgctcactga ctcgctgcgc tcggtcgttc
     2461 ggctgcggcg agcggtatca gctcactcaa aggcggtaat acggttatcc acagaatcag
     2521 gggataacgc aggaaagaac atgtgagcaa aaggccagca aaaggccagg aaccgtaaaa
     2581 aggccgcgtt gctggcgttt ttccataggc tccgcccccc tgacgagcat cacaaaaatc
     2641 gacgctcaag tcagaggtgg cgaaacccga caggactata aagataccag gcgtttcccc
     2701 ctggaagctc cctcgtgcgc tctcctgttc cgaccctgcc gcttaccgga tacctgtccg
     2761 cctttctccc ttcgggaagc gtggcgcttt ctcatagctc acgctgtagg tatctcagtt
     2821 cggtgtaggt cgttcgctcc aagctgggct gtgtgcacga accccccgtt cagcccgacc
     2881 gctgcgcctt atccggtaac tatcgtcttg agtccaaccc ggtaagacac gacttatcgc
     2941 cactggcagc agccactggt aacaggatta gcagagcgag gtatgtaggc ggtgctacag
     3001 agttcttgaa gtggtggcct aactacggct acactagaag aacagtattt ggtatctgcg
     3061 ctctgctgaa gccagttacc ttcggaaaaa gagttggtag ctcttgatcc ggcaaacaaa
     3121 ccaccgctgg tagcggtggt ttttttgttt gcaagcagca gattacgcgc agaaaaaaag
     3181 gatctcaaga agatcctttg atcttttcta cggggtctga cgctcagtgg aacgacgcgt
     3241 aactcacgtt aagggatttt ggtcatgggt ggctcgaggg ttatttgccg actaccttgg
     3301 tgatctcgcc tttcacgtag tggacaaatt cttccaactg atctgcgcgc gaggccaagc
     3361 gatcttcttc ttgtccaaga taagcctgtc tagcttcaag tatgacgggc tgatactggg
     3421 ccggcaggcg ctccattgcc cagtcggcag cgacatcctt cggcgcgatt ttgccggtta
     3481 ctgcgctgta ccaaatgcgg gacaacgtaa gcactacatt tcgctcatcg ccagcccagt
     3541 cgggcggcga gttccatagc gttaaggttt catttagcgc ctcaaataga tcctgttcag
     3601 gaaccggatc aaagagttcc tccgccgctg gacctaccaa ggcaacgcta tgttctcttg
     3661 cttttgtcag caagatagcc agatcaatgt cgatcgtggc tggctcgaag atacctgcaa
     3721 gaatgtcatt gcgctgccat tctccaaatt gcagttcgcg cttagctgga taacgccacg
     3781 gaatgatgtc gtcgtgca
//
