[The description below was written by a language model from this plasmid's Addgene catalogue record and the feature table of its GenBank file.]
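Description:
pDONR223_DARC_WT_V5 is a Gateway entry clone built in the Invitrogen pDONR223 backbone, a 3,798 bp circular plasmid maintained in E. coli. It replicates from a high-copy ColE1/pUC-type origin and is selected with spectinomycin through the aadA (SmR) aminoglycoside adenylyltransferase gene, which also confers streptomycin resistance. The rrnB T1 and T2 terminators sit beside the cloning region and insulate it from read-through transcription. M13 forward and reverse primer sites flank the cassette for sequence verification, and a T7 promoter lies next to attL2.

The payload is the human ACKR1 open reading frame (also known as DARC, the Duffy antigen/atypical chemokine receptor 1; reference NM_002036). It lies between the attL1 and attL2 recombination sites, although the feature table does not annotate the insert itself as a CDS. No promoter drives the insert, so the plasmid serves as a shuttle rather than an expression vector: an LR Clonase reaction moves the ORF into any attR-containing destination vector. The insert is in the "open" configuration, with no stop codon after the coding sequence. This allows in-frame fusion to a C-terminal tag supplied by the destination vector. The "V5" in the name probably refers to such a tag, since no V5 feature is annotated in this plasmid. The name labels the clone wild type, yet the catalogue lists an F326S change relative to the reference, and the record does not explain the discrepancy.

The construct belongs to the Target Accelerator Plasmid Collection and is described as an overexpression control for gene expression analysis, associated with work on high-throughput phenotyping of lung cancer somatic mutations.
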