Addgene plasmid #82973: pDONR223_DARC_WT_V5
Purpose: Gateway Donor vector containing DARC, used as an over expression control for gene expression analysis. Part of the Target Accelerator Plasmid Collection.
Depositing lab: Jesse Boehm & Matthew Meyerson & David Root. Depositing organization: Broad Institute. Publication: High-throughput Phenotyping of Lung Cancer Somatic Mutations. Berger AH, Brooks AN, Wu X, Shrestha Y, Chouinard C, Piccioni F, Bagul M, Kamburov A, Imielinski M, Hogstrom L, Zhu C, Yang X, Pantel S, Sakai R, Watson J, Kaplan N, Campbell JD, Singh S, Root DE, Narayan R, Natoli T, Lahr DL, Tirosh I, Tamayo P, Getz G, Wong B, Doench J, Subramanian A, Golub TR, Meyerson M, Boehm JS. Cancer Cell. 2016 Aug 8;30(2):214-28. doi: 10.1016/j.ccell.2016.06.022. Epub 2016 Jul 28. PubMed 27478040.
Backbone
  Vector backbone: pDONR223
  Backbone manufacturer: Invitrogen
  Vector type: Gateway Entry vector
Growth in bacteria
  Bacterial resistance: Spectinomycin, 50 μg/mL
  Growth temperature: 37°C
  Growth strain: DH5alpha
  Copy number: High Copy
Gene/Insert
  Gene/Insert name: ACKR1 (alt name: NM_002036)
  Species: H. sapiens (human)
  Mutation: F326S
  Entrez Gene: ACKR1 (a.k.a. CCBP1, CD234, DARC, DARC/ACKR1, Dfy, FY, GPD, GpFy, WBCQ1)
  Promoter: None
  Cloning method: Gateway Cloning
  Sequencing primers: 5′ M13pUC-fwd; 3′ M13-Rev
Terms and licenses: Academic/Nonprofit Terms; Industry Terms: Not Available to Industry
Depositor comments: Open state: NO stop codon immediately follows insert
How to cite: pDONR223_DARC_WT_V5 was a gift from Jesse Boehm & Matthew Meyerson & David Root (Addgene plasmid # 82973 ; http://n2t.net/addgene:82973 ; RRID:Addgene_82973)
