>Addgene plasmid #82973 | pDONR223_DARC_WT_V5 | depositor partial sequence | sequence record 157699 | Insert sequence
ATGGGGAACTGTCTGCACAGGGCGGAGCTCTCCCCCTCAACTGAGAACTCAAGTCAGCTGGACTTCGAAG
ATGTATGGAATTCTTCCTATGGTGTGAATGATTCCTTCCCAGATGGAGACTATGGTGCCAACCTGGAAGC
AGCTGCCCCCTGCCACTCCTGTAACCTGCTGGATGACTCTGCACTGCCCTTCTTCATCCTCACCAGTGTC
CTGGGTATCCTAGCTAGCAGCACTGTCCTCTTCATGCTTTTCAGACCTCTCTTCCGCTGGCAGCTCTGCC
CTGGCTGGCCTGTCCTGGCACAGCTGGCTGTGGGCAGTGCCCTCTTCAGCATTGTGGTGCCCGTCTTGGC
CCCAGGGCTAGGTAGCACTCGCAGCTCTGCCCTGTGTAGCCTGGGCTACTGTGTCTGGTATGGCTCAGCC
TTTGCCCAGGCTTTGCTGCTAGGGTGCCATGCCTCCCTGGGCCACAGACTGGGTGCAGGCCAGGTCCCAG
GCCTCACCCTGGGGCTCACTGTGGGAATTTGGGGAGTGGCTGCCCTACTGACACTGCCTGTCACCCTGGC
CAGTGGTGCTTCTGGTGGACTCTGCACCCTGATATACAGCACGGAGCTGAAGGCTTTGCAGGCCACACAC
ACTGTAGCCTGTCTTGCCATCTTTGTCTTGTTGCCATTGGGTTTGTTTGGAGCCAAGGGGCTGAAGAAGG
CATTGGGTATGGGGCCAGGCCCCTGGATGAATATCCTGTGGGCCTGGTTTATTTTCTGGTGGCCTCATGG
GGTGGTTCTAGGACTGGATTTCCTGGTGAGGTCCAAGCTGTTGCTGTTGTCAACATGTCTGGCCCAGCAG
GCTCTGGACCTGCTGCTGAACCTGGCAGAAGCCCTGGCAATTTTGCACTGTGTGGCTACGCCCCTGCTCC
TCGCCCTATTCTGCCACCAGGCCACCCGCACCCTCTTGCCCTCTCTGCCCCTCCCTGAAGGATGGTCTTC
TCATCTGGACACCCTTGGAAGCAAATCCTAG
